Addgene plasmid #209913: pCSIIpuro-TGFa-mNeonGreen
Purpose: To monitor the expression of TGFα, the plasmid encodes a recombinant TGFα fused intracellularly to the mNeonGreen fluorescent protein
Depositing lab: Michiyuki Matsuda. Depositing organization: Kyoto University, Graduate School of Biostudies. Publication: Low-affinity ligands of the epidermal growth factor receptor are long-range signal transmitters in collective cell migration of epithelial cells. Deguchi E, Lin S, Hirayama D, Matsuda K, Tanave A, Sumiyama K, Tsukiji S, Otani T, Furuse M, Sorkin A, Matsuda M, Terai K. Cell Rep. 2024 Nov 14;43(11):114986. doi: 10.1016/j.celrep.2024.114986. PubMed 39546398.
Backbone
  Vector backbone: pCSIIpuro
  Backbone size w/o insert (bp): 10350
  Total vector size (bp): 11549
  Vector type: Lentiviral
  Selectable markers: Puromycin
Growth in bacteria
  Bacterial resistance: Ampicillin, 100 μg/mL
  Growth temperature: 37°C
  Growth strain: NEB Stable
  Copy number: Unknown
Gene/Insert
  Gene/Insert name: TGFa-mNeonGreen
  Species: H. sapiens (human)
  Insert size (bp): 1191
  Entrez Gene: TGFA (a.k.a. TFGA)
  Tag / fusion protein: mNeonGreen
Terms and licenses: Academic/Nonprofit Terms; Industry Terms: Not Available to Industry
How to cite: pCSIIpuro-TGFa-mNeonGreen was a gift from Michiyuki Matsuda (Addgene plasmid # 209913 ; http://n2t.net/addgene:209913 ; RRID:Addgene_209913)
