[The description below was written by a language model from this plasmid's Addgene catalogue record and pLannotate feature annotations shown in this document.]
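Description:
pCSIIpuro-TGFa-mNeonGreen is an HIV-1-based lentiviral transfer plasmid of about 11.5 kb, built on the pCSIIpuro backbone for stable expression of a fluorescently tagged human TGFα in mammalian cells. It is propagated in E. coli through a high-copy ColE1/pUC-type origin with ampicillin selection. The backbone also carries an f1 origin and an SV40/EM7-driven bleomycin/Zeocin resistance cassette that lies outside the viral genome. A CMV enhancer/promoter placed upstream of a truncated 5' LTR drives transcription of the viral genomic RNA in packaging cells. That RNA includes the Ψ packaging signal with a partial gag sequence, the Rev response element for nuclear export, and the cPPT/CTS element that aids nuclear import of the reverse-transcribed genome. The downstream LTR is also annotated as truncated and is followed by a bGH polyadenylation signal.

Within the provirus, the human EF-1α promoter drives a single bicistronic transcript. The first cistron encodes human TGFA fused at its C-terminus to mNeonGreen, a bright, rapidly maturing monomeric green/yellow fluorescent protein. Because TGFα is made as a transmembrane precursor, this arrangement places the fluorophore on the intracellular side, as the record states. An EMCV IRES then allows translation of puromycin N-acetyltransferase, so puromycin-resistant transduced cells should also express the fusion. A WPRE downstream enhances transcript stability and expression.

The stated purpose is to monitor TGFα expression. The construct comes from work on EGF receptor ligands as signal transmitters during collective migration of epithelial cells.
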