Features (pLannotate 1.2.2; 32 found; start..end, strand, type, name):
     28..80      -  misc_feature   bom (fragment): basis of mobility region from pBR322
    235..614     +  enhancer       CMV enhancer: human cytomegalovirus immediate early enhancer
    615..814     +  promoter       CMV promoter: human cytomegalovirus (CMV) immediate early promoter
    832..1012    +  LTR            5' LTR (truncated): truncated 5' long terminal repeat (LTR) from HIV-1
   1059..1184    +  misc_feature   HIV-1 Ψ: packaging signal of human immunodeficiency virus type 1
   1168..1506    +  CDS            HIV-1 gag (fragment): gag protein from human immunodeficiency virus 1; gag
   1676..1909    +  misc_feature   RRE: The Rev response element (RRE) of HIV-1 allows for Rev-dependent mRNA export from the nucleus to the cytoplasm.
   2286..2386    +  CDS            Rev (fragment): human immunodeficiency virus 1 (HIV-1) Rev protein; rev; enhances nuclear export of unspliced and incompletely spliced viral mRNAs
   2412..2529    +  misc_feature   cPPT/CTS: central polypurine tract and central termination sequence of HIV-1
   2585..3747    +  promoter       EF-1α promoter: strong constitutive promoter for human elongation factor EF-1α
   3775..4254    +  CDS            TGFA: TGFA_HUMAN - Experimental evidence at protein level: Swiss-Prot protein existence level 1. TGF alpha is a mitogenic polypeptide that is able to bind to the EGF receptor/EGFR and to act synergistically with TGF beta to promote anchorage-independent cell proliferation in soft agar. From Homo sapiens (Human).
   4249..4956    +  CDS            mNeonGreen: mNeonGreen is a basic (constitutively fluorescent) green/yellow fluorescent protein published in 2013, derived from Branchiostoma lanceolatum. It is reported to be a very rapidly-maturing monomer with moderate acid sensitivity.
   5040..5601    +  misc_feature   IRES: internal ribosome entry site (IRES) of the encephalomyocarditis virus (EMCV)
   5604..6203    +  CDS            PuroR: puromycin N-acetyltransferase; pac from Streptomyces alboniger; confers resistance to puromycin
   6238..6826    +  misc_feature   WPRE: woodchuck hepatitis virus posttranscriptional regulatory element
   6751..7338    +  CDS            nef: NEF_HV112 - Experimental evidence at protein level: Swiss-Prot protein existence level 1. Extracellular Nef protein targets CD4(+) T-lymphocytes for apoptosis by interacting with CXCR4 surface receptors. From Human immunodeficiency virus type 1 group M subtype B (isolate PCV12) (HIV-1).
   7345..7525    +  LTR            5' LTR (truncated): truncated 5' long terminal repeat (LTR) from HIV-1
   7557..7781    +  polyA_signal   bGH poly(A) signal: bovine growth hormone polyadenylation signal
   7785..7806    +  promoter       SV40 promoter (fragment): SV40 enhancer and early promoter
   7827..8255    +  rep_origin     f1 ori (sequence partly withheld): f1 bacteriophage origin of replication; arrow indicates direction of (+) strand synthesis
   8269..8598    +  promoter       SV40 promoter: SV40 enhancer and early promoter
   8646..8693    +  promoter       EM7 promoter: synthetic bacterial promoter&nbsp
   8712..9086    +  CDS            BleoR: antibiotic-binding protein; Sh ble from Streptoalloteichus hindustanus; confers resistance to bleomycin, phleomycin, and Zeocin™
   9096..9221    +  CDS            ble (fragment): BLE_KLEPN - Experimental evidence at protein level: Swiss-Prot protein existence level 1. Binding protein with a strong affinity to the bleomycin family of antibiotics. Binds to CL990; an antimitotic-antibiotic compound. From Klebsiella pneumoniae.
   9216..9337    +  polyA_signal   SV40 poly(A) signal: SV40 polyadenylation signal
   9408..9430    -  protein_bind   lac operator (fragment): The lac repressor binds to the lac operator to inhibit transcription in E. coli. This inhibition can be relieved by adding lactose or isopropyl-β-D-thiogalactopyranoside (IPTG). lac repressor encoded by lacI
   9434..9464    -  promoter       lac promoter: promoter for the E. coli lac operon
   9479..9500    -  protein_bind   CAP binding site: CAP binding activates transcription in the presence of cAMP. E. coli catabolite activator protein
   9513..9605    -  CDS            lacI (fragment): lac repressor; lacI; The lac repressor binds to the lac operator to inhibit transcription in E. coli. This inhibition can be relieved by adding lactose or isopropyl-β-D-thiogalactopyranoside (IPTG).
   9788..10376   -  rep_origin     ori: high-copy-number ColE1/pMB1/pBR322/pUC origin of replication
  10547..11407   -  CDS            AmpR: β-lactamase; bla; confers resistance to ampicillin, carbenicillin, and related antibiotics
  11408..11512   -  promoter       AmpR promoter: bla
>Addgene plasmid #209913 | pCSIIpuro-TGFa-mNeonGreen | addgene full sequence | sequence record 416702 | Addgene NGS Result
GACGGATCGGGAGATCTCCCGATCCCCTATGGTGCACTCTCAGTACAATCTGCTCTGATGCCGCATAGTT
AAGCCAGTATCTGCTCCCTGCTTGTGTGTTGGAGGTCGCTGAGTAGTGCGCGAGCAAAATTTAAGCTACA
ACAAGGCAAGGCTTGACCGACAATTGCATGAAGAATCTGCTTAGGGTTAGGCGTTTTGCGCTGCTTCGCG
ATGTACGGGCCAGATATACGCGTTGACATTGATTATTGACTAGTTATTAATAGTAATCAATTACGGGGTC
ATTAGTTCATAGCCCATATATGGAGTTCCGCGTTACATAACTTACGGTAAATGGCCCGCCTGGCTGACCG
CCCAACGACCCCCGCCCATTGACGTCAATAATGACGTATGTTCCCATAGTAACGCCAATAGGGACTTTCC
ATTGACGTCAATGGGTGGAGTATTTACGGTAAACTGCCCACTTGGCAGTACATCAAGTGTATCATATGCC
AAGTACGCCCCCTATTGACGTCAATGACGGTAAATGGCCCGCCTGGCATTATGCCCAGTACATGACCTTA
TGGGACTTTCCTACTTGGCAGTACATCTACGTATTAGTCATCGCTATTACCATGGTGATGCGGTTTTGGC
AGTACATCAATGGGCGTGGATAGCGGTTTGACTCACGGGGATTTCCAAGTCTCCACCCCATTGACGTCAA
TGGGAGTTTGTTTTGGCACCAAAATCAACGGGACTTTCCAAAATGTCGTAACAACTCCGCCCCATTGACG
CAAATGGGCGGTAGGCGTGTACGGTGGGAGGTCTATATAAGCAGCGCGTTTTGCCTGTACTGGGTCTCTC
TGGTTAGACCAGATCTGAGCCTGGGAGCTCTCTGGCTAACTAGGGAACCCACTGCTTAAGCCTCAATAAA
GCTTGCCTTGAGTGCTTCAAGTAGTGTGTGCCCGTCTGTTGTGTGACTCTGGTAACTAGAGATCCCTCAG
ACCCTTTTAGTCAGTGTGGAAAATCTCTAGCAGTGGCGCCCGAACAGGGACTTGAAAGCGAAAGGGAAAC
CAGAGGAGCTCTCTCGACGCAGGACTCGGCTTGCTGAAGCGCGCACGGCAAGAGGCGAGGGGCGGCGACT
GGTGAGTACGCCAAAAATTTTGACTAGCGGAGGCTAGAAGGAGAGAGATGGGTGCGAGAGCGTCAGTATT
AAGCGGGGGAGAATTAGATCGCGATGGGAAAAAATTCGGTTAAGGCCAGGGGGAAAGAAAAAATATAAAT
TAAAACATATAGTATGGGCAAGCAGGGAGCTAGAACGATTCGCAGTTAATCCTGGCCTGTTAGAAACATC
AGAAGGCTGTAGACAAATACTGGGACAGCTACAACCATCCCTTCAGACAGGATCAGAAGAACTTAGATCA
TTATATAATACAGTAGCAACCCTCTATTGTGTGCATCAAAGGATAGAGATAAAAGACACCAAGGAAGCTT
TAGACAAGATAGAGGAAGAGCAAAACAAAAGTAAGACCACCGCACAGCAAGGGCCGCTGATCTTCAGACC
TGGAGGAGGAGATATGAGGGACAATTGGAGAAGTGAATTATATAAATATAAAGTAGTAAAAATTGAACCA
TTAGGAGTAGCACCCACCAAGGCAAAGAGAAGAGTGGTGCAGAGAGAAAAAAGAGCAGTGGGAATAGGAG
CTTTGTTCCTTGGGTTCTTGGGAGCAGCAGGAAGCACTATGGGCGCAGCGTCAATGACGCTGACGGTACA
GGCCAGACAATTATTGTCTGGTATAGTGCAGCAGCAGAACAATTTGCTGAGGGCTATTGAGGCGCAACAG
CATCTGTTGCAACTCACAGTCTGGGGCATCAAGCAGCTCCAGGCAAGAATCCTGGCTGTGGAAAGATACC
TAAAGGATCAACAGCTCCTGGGGATTTGGGGTTGCTCTGGAAAACTCATTTGCACCACTGCTGTGCCTTG
GAATGCTAGTTGGAGTAATAAATCTCTGGAACAGATTTGGAATCACACGACCTGGATGGAGTGGGACAGA
GAAATTAACAATTACACAAGCTTAATACACTCCTTAATTGAAGAATCGCAAAACCAGCAAGAAAAGAATG
AACAAGAATTATTGGAATTAGATAAATGGGCAAGTTTGTGGAATTGGTTTAACATAACAAATTGGCTGTG
GTATATAAAATTATTCATAATGATAGTAGGAGGCTTGGTAGGTTTAAGAATAGTTTTTGCTGTACTTTCT
ATAGTGAATAGAGTTAGGCAGGGATATTCACCATTATCGTTTCAGACCCACCTCCCAACCCCGAGGGGAC
CCGACAGGCCCGAAGGAATAGAAGAAGAAGGTGGAGAGAGAGACAGAGACAGATCCATTCGATTAGTGAA
CGGATCTACAAATGGCAGTATTCATCCACAATTTTAAAAGAAAAGGGGGGATTGGGGGGTACAGTGCAGG
GGAAAGAATAGTAGACATAATAGCAACAGACATACAAACTAAAGAATTACAAAAACAAATTACAAAAATT
CAAAATTTTCGGGTTTATTACAGGGACAGCAGAAATTCACTTTGAATTAATTCAAGCTTCGTGAGGCTCC
GGTGCCCGTCAGTGGGCAGAGCGCACATCGCCCACAGTCCCCGAGAAGTTGGGGGGAGGGGTCGGCAATT
GAACCGGTGCCTAGAGAAGGTGGCGCGGGGTAAACTGGGAAAGTGATGTCGTGTACTGGCTCCGCCTTTT
TCCCGAGGGTGGGGGAGAACCGTATATAAGTGCAGTAGTCGCCGTGAACGTTCTTTTTCGCAACGGGTTT
GCCGCCAGAACACAGGTAAGTGCCGTGTGTGGTTCCCGCGGGCCTGGCCTCTTTACGGGTTATGGCCCTT
GCGTGCCTTGAATTACTTCCACCTGGCTCCAGTACGTGATTCTTGATCCCGAGCTGGAGCCAGGGGCGGG
CCTTGCGCTTTAGGAGCCCCTTCGCCTCGTGCTTGAGTTGAGGCCTGGCCTGGGCGCTGGGGCCGCCGCG
TGCGAATCTGGTGGCACCTTCGCGCCTGTCTCGCTGCTTTCGATAAGTCTCTAGCCATTTAAAATTTTTG
ATGACCTGCTGCGACGCTTTTTTTCTGGCAAGATAGTCTTGTAAATGCGGGCCAGGATCTGCACACTGGT
ATTTCGGTTTTTGGGGCCGCGGGCGGCGACGGGGCCCGTGCGTCCCAGCGCACATGTTCGGCGAGGCGGG
GCCTGCGAGCGCGGCCACCGAGAATCGGACGGGGGTAGTCTCAAGCTGGCCGGCCTGCTCTGGTGCCTGG
CCTCGCGCCGCCGTGTATCGCCCCGCCCTGGGCGGCAAGGCTGGCCCGGTCGGCACCAGTTGCGTGAGCG
GAAAGATGGCCGCTTCCCGGCCCTGCTCCAGGGGGCTCAAAATGGAGGACGCGGCGCTCGGGAGAGCGGG
CGGGTGAGTCACCCACACAAAGGAAAGGGGCCTTTCCGTCCTCAGCCGTCGCTTCATGTGACTCCACGGA
GTACCGGGCGCCGTCCAGGCACCTCGATTAGTTCTGGAGCTTTTGGAGTACGTCGTCTTTAGGTTGGGGG
GAGGGGTTTTATGCGATGGAGTTTCCCCACACTGAGTGGGTGGAGACTGAAGTTAGGCCAGCTTGGCACT
TGATGTAATTCTCCTTGGAATTTGCCCTTTTTGAGTTTGGATCTTGGTTCATTCTCAAGCCTCAGACAGT
GGTTCAAAGTTTTTTTCTTCCATTTCAGGTGTCGTGAACACGCTACCGGTCCGAATTCTCCACCATGGTC
CCCTCGGCTGGACAGCTCGCCCTGTTCGCTCTGGGTATTGTGTTGGCTGCGTGCCAGGCCTTGGAGAACA
GCACGTCCCCGCTGAGTGCAGACCCGCCCGTGGCTGCAGCAGTGGTGTCCCATTTTAATGACTGCCCAGA
TTCCCACACTCAGTTCTGCTTCCATGGAACCTGCAGGTTTTTGGTGCAGGAGGACAAGCCAGCATGTGTC
TGCCATTCTGGGTACGTTGGTGCACGCTGTGAGCATGCGGACCTCCTGGCCGTGGTGGCTGCCAGCCAGA
AGAAGCAGGCCATCACCGCCTTGGTGGTGGTCTCCATCGTGGCCCTGGCTGTCCTTATCATCACATGTGT
GCTGATACACTGCTGCCAGGTCCGAAAACACTGTGAGTGGTGCCGGGCCCTCATCTGCCGGCACGAGAAG
CCCAGCGCCCTCCTGAAGGGAAGAACCGCTTGCTGCCACTCAGAAACAATGGTAAGCAAGGGGGAGGAAG
ATAATATGGCTTCCCTTCCAGCAACGCACGAATTGCATATCTTTGGAAGTATTAATGGAGTTGATTTCGA
CATGGTGGGGCAGGGTACGGGAAACCCAAACGATGGCTATGAAGAACTTAACCTCAAGTCTACCAAAGGC
GATCTCCAATTCTCACCCTGGATATTGGTCCCACACATCGGCTACGGGTTCCATCAATACCTGCCTTATC
CTGACGGGATGAGTCCTTTTCAAGCTGCTATGGTTGACGGAAGTGGCTACCAAGTTCACCGCACAATGCA
ATTTGAGGATGGTGCATCTCTTACGGTTAATTACCGATATACATATGAGGGTTCACACATCAAGGGGGAA
GCTCAGGTCAAGGGCACTGGATTTCCCGCAGATGGCCCAGTTATGACCAATTCTCTGACCGCAGCCGATT
GGTGTCGAAGCAAGAAGACCTACCCTAACGACAAGACTATCATCTCAACCTTCAAATGGTCCTACACCAC
AGGTAACGGAAAGCGGTATAGGTCTACAGCTCGGACAACATATACCTTTGCGAAGCCTATGGCCGCTAAC
TATTTGAAAAACCAACCGATGTATGTTTTTCGGAAGACCGAATTGAAACATTCAAAAACGGAGTTGAATT
TCAAAGAGTGGCAGAAGGCATTCACCGACGTAATGGGTATGGATGAGTTGTATAAAGTGGTCTAAGCGGC
CGCGGCTCTAGAGGATCCGTTAACTAACTTAAGCTAGCAACGGTTTCCCTCTAGCGGGATCAATTCCGCC
CCCCCCCCCTAACGTTACTGGCCGAAGCCGCTTGGAATAAGGCCGGTGTGCGTTTGTCTATATGTTATTT
TCCACCATATTGCCGTCTTTTGGCAATGTGAGGGCCCGGAAACCTGGCCCTGTCTTCTTGACGAGCATTC
CTAGGGGTCTTTCCCCTCTCGCCAAAGGAATGCAAGGTCTGTTGAATGTCGTGAAGGAAGCAGTTCCTCT
GGAAGCTTCTTGAAGACAAACAACGTCTGTAGCGACCCTTTGCAGGCAGCGGAACCCCCCACCTGGCGAC
AGGTGCCTCTGCGGCCAAAAGCCACGTGTATAAGATACACCTGCAAAGGCGGCACAACCCCAGTGCCACG
TTGTGAGTTGGATAGTTGTGGAAAGAGTCAAATGGCTCTCCTCAAGCGTATTCAACAAGGGGCTGAAGGA
TGCCCAGAAGGTACCCCATTGTATGGGATCTGATCTGGGGCCTCGGTGCACATGCTTTACATGTGTTTAG
TCGAGGTTAAAAAAACGTCTAGGCCCCCCGAACCACGGGGACGTGGTTTTCCTTTGAAAAACACGATAAT
ACCATGACCGAGTACAAGCCCACGGTGCGCCTCGCCACCCGCGACGACGTCCCCAGGGCCGTACGCACCC
TCGCCGCCGCGTTCGCCGACTACCCCGCCACGCGCCACACCGTCGATCCGGACCGCCACATCGAGCGGGT
CACCGAGCTGCAAGAACTCTTCCTCACGCGCGTCGGGCTCGACATCGGCAAGGTGTGGGTCGCGGACGAC
GGCGCCGCGGTGGCGGTCTGGACCACGCCGGAGAGCGTCGAAGCGGGGGCGGTGTTCGCCGAGATCGGCC
CGCGCATGGCCGAGTTGAGCGGTTCCCGGCTGGCCGCGCAGCAACAGATGGAAGGCCTCCTGGCGCCGCA
CCGGCCCAAGGAGCCCGCGTGGTTCCTGGCCACCGTCGGCGTCTCGCCCGACCACCAGGGCAAGGGTCTG
GGCAGCGCCGTCGTGCTCCCCGGAGTGGAGGCGGCCGAGCGCGCCGGGGTGCCCGCCTTCCTGGAGACCT
CCGCGCCCCGCAACCTCCCCTTCTACGAGCGGCTCGGCTTCACCGTCACCGCCGACGTCGAGGTGCCCGA
AGGACCGCGCACCTGGTGCATGACCCGCAAGCCCGGTGCCTGACTAGAGTTAACATCGAGGGATCAAGCT
TATCGATAATCAACCTCTGGATTACAAAATTTGTGAAAGATTGACTGGTATTCTTAACTATGTTGCTCCT
TTTACGCTATGTGGATACGCTGCTTTAATGCCTTTGTATCATGCTATTGCTTCCCGTATGGCTTTCATTT
TCTCCTCCTTGTATAAATCCTGGTTGCTGTCTCTTTATGAGGAGTTGTGGCCCGTTGTCAGGCAACGTGG
CGTGGTGTGCACTGTGTTTGCTGACGCAACCCCCACTGGTTGGGGCATTGCCACCACCTGTCAGCTCCTT
TCCGGGACTTTCGCTTTCCCCCTCCCTATTGCCACGGCGGAACTCATCGCCGCCTGCCTTGCCCGCTGCT
GGACAGGGGCTCGGCTGTTGGGCACTGACAATTCCGTGGTGTTGTCGGGGAAGCTGACGTCCTTTCCATG
GCTGCTCGCCTGTGTTGCCACCTGGATTCTGCGCGGGACGTCCTTCTGCTACGTCCCTTCGGCCCTCAAT
CCAGCGGACCTTCCTTCCCGCGGCCTGCTGCCGGCTCTGCGGCCTCTTCCGCGTCTTCGCCTTCGCCCTC
AGACGAGTCGGATCTCCCTTTGGGCCGCCTCCCCGCATCGATACCGTCGAGACCTAGAAAAACATGGAGC
AATCACAAGTAGCAATACAGCAGCTACCAATGCTGATTGTGCCTGGCTAGAAGCACAAGAGGAGGAGGAG
GTGGGTTTTCCAGTCACACCTCAGGTACCTTTAAGACCAATGACTTACAAGGCAGCTGTAGATCTTAGCC
ACTTTTTAAAAGAAAAGGGGGGACTGGAAGGGCTAATTCACTCCCAACGAAGACAAGATATCCTTGATCT
GTGGATCTACCACACACAAGGCTACTTCCCTGATTGGCAGAACTACACACCAGGGCCAGGGATCAGATAT
CCACTGACCTTTGGATGGTGCTACAAGCTAGTACCAGTTGAGCAAGAGAAGGTAGAAGAAGCCAATGAAG
GAGAGAACACCCGCTTGTTACACCCTGTGAGCCTGCATGGGATGGATGACCCGGAGAGAGAAGTATTAGA
GTGGAGGTTTGACAGCCGCCTAGCATTTCATCACATGGCCCGAGAGCTGCATCCGGACTGTACTGGGTCT
CTCTGGTTAGACCAGATCTGAGCCTGGGAGCTCTCTGGCTAACTAGGGAACCCACTGCTTAAGCCTCAAT
AAAGCTTGCCTTGAGTGCTTCAAGTAGTGTGTGCCCGTCTGTTGTGTGACTCTGGTAACTAGAGATCCCT
CAGACCCTTTTAGTCAGTGTGGAAAATCTCTAGCAGGGCCCGTTTAAACCCGCTGATCAGCCTCGACTGT
GCCTTCTAGTTGCCAGCCATCTGTTGTTTGCCCCTCCCCCGTGCCTTCCTTGACCCTGGAAGGTGCCACT
CCCACTGTCCTTTCCTAATAAAATGAGGAAATTGCATCGCATTGTCTGAGTAGGTGTCATTCTATTCTGG
GGGGTGGGGTGGGGCAGGACAGCAAGGGGGAGGATTGGGAAGACAATAGCAGGCATGCTGGGGATGCGGT
GGGCTCTATGGCTTCTGAGGCGGAAAGAACCAGCTGGGGCTCTAGGGGGTATCCCC
[124 nt withheld, positions 7827-7950]
C
[91 nt withheld, positions 7952-8042]
A
[49 nt withheld, positions 8044-8092]
CCTTTGACGTTGGAGTCCACGTTCTTT
[37 nt withheld, positions 8120-8156]
ACCCTATCTCGGTCTATTCTTTTGATTTATAAGGGATTTTGCCGATTTCGGCCTATTGGTTAAAAAATGA
GCTGATTTAACAAAAATTTAACGCGAATTAATTCTGTGGAATGTGTGTCAGTTAGGGTGTGGAAAGTCCC
CAGGCTCCCCAGCAGGCAGAAGTATGCAAAGCATGCATCTCAATTAGTCAGCAACCAGGTGTGGAAAGTC
CCCAGGCTCCCCAGCAGGCAGAAGTATGCAAAGCATGCATCTCAATTAGTCAGCAACCATAGTCCCGCCC
CTAACTCCGCCCATCCCGCCCCTAACTCCGCCCAGTTCCGCCCATTCTCCGCCCCATGGCTGACTAATTT
TTTTTATTTATGCAGAGGCCGAGGCCGCCTCTGCCTCTGAGCTATTCCAGAAGTAGTGAGGAGGCTTTTT
TGGAGGCCTAGGCTTTTGCAAAAAGCTCCCGGGAGCTTGTATATCCATTTTCGGATCTGATCAGCACGTG
TTGACAATTAATCATCGGCATAGTATATCGGCATAGTATAATACGACAAGGTGAGGAACTAAACCATGGC
CAAGTTGACCAGTGCCGTTCCGGTGCTCACCGCGCGCGACGTCGCCGGAGCGGTCGAGTTCTGGACCGAC
CGGCTCGGGTTCTCCCGGGACTTCGTGGAGGACGACTTCGCCGGTGTGGTCCGGGACGACGTGACCCTGT
TCATCAGCGCGGTCCAGGACCAGGTGGTGCCGGACAACACCCTGGCCTGGGTGTGGGTGCGCGGCCTGGA
CGAGCTGTACGCCGAGTGGTCGGAGGTCGTGTCCACGAACTTCCGGGACGCCTCCGGGCCGGCCATGACC
GAGATCGGCGAGCAGCCGTGGGGGCGGGAGTTCGCCCTGCGCGACCCGGCCGGCAACTGCGTGCACTTCG
TGGCCGAGGAGCAGGACTGACACGTGCTACGAGATTTCGATTCCACCGCCGCCTTCTATGAAAGGTTGGG
CTTCGGAATCGTTTTCCGGGACGCCGGCTGGATGATCCTCCAGCGCGGGGATCTCATGCTGGAGTTCTTC
GCCCACCCCAACTTGTTTATTGCAGCTTATAATGGTTACAAATAAAGCAATAGCATCACAAATTTCACAA
ATAAAGCATTTTTTTCACTGCATTCTAGTTGTGGTTTGTCCAAACTCATCAATGTATCTTATCATGTCTG
TATACCGTCGACCTCTAGCTAGAGCTTGGCGTAATCATGGTCATAGCTGTTTCCTGTGTGAAATTGTTAT
CCGCTCACAATTCCACACAACATACGAGCCGGAAGCATAAAGTGTAAAGCCTGGGGTGCCTAATGAGTGA
GCTAACTCACATTAATTGCGTTGCGCTCACTGCCCGCTTTCCAGTCGGGAAACCTGTCGTGCCAGCTGCA
TTAATGAATCGGCCAACGCGCGGGGAGAGGCGGTTTGCGTATTGGGCGCTCTTCCGCTTCCTCGCTCACT
GACTCGCTGCGCTCGGTCGTTCGGCTGCGGCGAGCGGTATCAGCTCACTCAAAGGCGGTAATACGGTTAT
CCACAGAATCAGGGGATAACGCAGGAAAGAACATGTGAGCAAAAGGCCAGCAAAAGGCCAGGAACCGTAA
AAAGGCCGCGTTGCTGGCGTTTTTCCATAGGCTCCGCCCCCCTGACGAGCATCACAAAAATCGACGCTCA
AGTCAGAGGTGGCGAAACCCGACAGGACTATAAAGATACCAGGCGTTTCCCCCTGGAAGCTCCCTCGTGC
GCTCTCCTGTTCCGACCCTGCCGCTTACCGGATACCTGTCCGCCTTTCTCCCTTCGGGAAGCGTGGCGCT
TTCTCATAGCTCACGCTGTAGGTATCTCAGTTCGGTGTAGGTCGTTCGCTCCAAGCTGGGCTGTGTGCAC
GAACCCCCCGTTCAGCCCGACCGCTGCGCCTTATCCGGTAACTATCGTCTTGAGTCCAACCCGGTAAGAC
ACGACTTATCGCCACTGGCAGCAGCCACTGGTAACAGGATTAGCAGAGCGAGGTATGTAGGCGGTGCTAC
AGAGTTCTTGAAGTGGTGGCCTAACTACGGCTACACTAGAAGAACAGTATTTGGTATCTGCGCTCTGCTG
AAGCCAGTTACCTTCGGAAAAAGAGTTGGTAGCTCTTGATCCGGCAAACAAACCACCGCTGGTAGCGGTG
GTTTTTTTGTTTGCAAGCAGCAGATTACGCGCAGAAAAAAAGGATCTCAAGAAGATCCTTTGATCTTTTC
TACGGGGTCTGACGCTCAGTGGAACGAAAACTCACGTTAAGGGATTTTGGTCATGAGATTATCAAAAAGG
ATCTTCACCTAGATCCTTTTAAATTAAAAATGAAGTTTTAAATCAATCTAAAGTATATATGAGTAAACTT
GGTCTGACAGTTACCAATGCTTAATCAGTGAGGCACCTATCTCAGCGATCTGTCTATTTCGTTCATCCAT
AGTTGCCTGACTCCCCGTCGTGTAGATAACTACGATACGGGAGGGCTTACCATCTGGCCCCAGTGCTGCA
ATGATACCGCGAGACCCACGCTCACCGGCTCCAGATTTATCAGCAATAAACCAGCCAGCCGGAAGGGCCG
AGCGCAGAAGTGGTCCTGCAACTTTATCCGCCTCCATCCAGTCTATTAATTGTTGCCGGGAAGCTAGAGT
AAGTAGTTCGCCAGTTAATAGTTTGCGCAACGTTGTTGCCATTGCTACAGGCATCGTGGTGTCACGCTCG
TCGTTTGGTATGGCTTCATTCAGCTCCGGTTCCCAACGATCAAGGCGAGTTACATGATCCCCCATGTTGT
GCAAAAAAGCGGTTAGCTCCTTCGGTCCTCCGATCGTTGTCAGAAGTAAGTTGGCCGCAGTGTTATCACT
CATGGTTATGGCAGCACTGCATAATTCTCTTACTGTCATGCCATCCGTAAGATGCTTTTCTGTGACTGGT
GAGTACTCAACCAAGTCATTCTGAGAATAGTGTATGCGGCGACCGAGTTGCTCTTGCCCGGCGTCAATAC
GGGATAATACCGCGCCACATAGCAGAACTTTAAAAGTGCTCATCATTGGAAAACGTTCTTCGGGGCGAAA
ACTCTCAAGGATCTTACCGCTGTTGAGATCCAGTTCGATGTAACCCACTCGTGCACCCAACTGATCTTCA
GCATCTTTTACTTTCACCAGCGTTTCTGGGTGAGCAAAAACAGGAAGGCAAAATGCCGCAAAAAAGGGAA
TAAGGGCGACACGGAAATGTTGAATACTCATACTCTTCCTTTTTCAATATTATTGAAGCATTTATCAGGG
TTATTGTCTCATGAGCGGATACATATTTGAATGTATTTAGAAAAATAAACAAATAGGGGTTCCGCGCACA
TTTCCCCGAAAAGTGCCACCTGACGTC
